>Addgene plasmid #122328 | px335-sgRNA-EF(Cas9n)-Kdm1a-R | depositor full sequence | sequence record 233489 | px335-sgRNA-EF(Cas9n)-Kdm1a-R sequence 8447 bps
GAGGGCCTATTTCCCATGATTCCTTCATATTTGCATATACGATACAAGGCTGTTAGAGAGATAATTGGAA
TTAATTTGACTGTAAACACAAAGATATTAGTACAAAATACGTGACGTAGAAAGTAATAATTTCTTGGGTA
GTTTGCAGTTTTAAAATTATGTTTTAAAATGGACTATCATATGCTTACCGTAACTTGAAAGTATTTCGAT
TTCTTGGCTTTATATATCTTGTGGAAAGGACGAAACACCGTTCTGAACAGAGAGATCCAAGTTTAAGAGC
TATGCTGGAAACAGCATAGCAAGTTTAAATAAGGCTAGTCCGTTATCAACTTGAAAAAGTGGCACCGAGT
CGGTGCTTTTTTGTTTTAGAGCTAGAAATAGCAAGTTAAAATAAGGCTAGTCCGTTTTTAGCGCGTGCGC
CAATTCTGCAGACAAATGGCTCTAGAGGTACCCGTTACATAACTTACGGTAAATGGCCCGCCTGGCTGAC
CGCCCAACGACCCCCGCCCATTGACGTCAATAGTAACGCCAATAGGGACTTTCCATTGACGTCAATGGGT
GGAGTATTTACGGTAAACTGCCCACTTGGCAGTACATCAAGTGTATCATATGCCAAGTACGCCCCCTATT
GACGTCAATGACGGTAAATGGCCCGCCTGGCATTGTGCCCAGTACATGACCTTATGGGACTTTCCTACTT
GGCAGTACATCTACGTATTAGTCATCGCTATTACCATGGTCGAGGTGAGCCCCACGTTCTGCTTCACTCT
CCCCATCTCCCCCCCCTCCCCACCCCCAATTTTGTATTTATTTATTTTTTAATTATTTTGTGCAGCGATG
GGGGCGGGGGGGGGGGGGGGGCGCGCGCCAGGCGGGGCGGGGCGGGGCGAGGGGCGGGGCGGGGCGAGGC
GGAGAGGTGCGGCGGCAGCCAATCAGAGCGGCGCGCTCCGAAAGTTTCCTTTTATGGCGAGGCGGCGGCG
GCGGCGGCCCTATAAAAAGCGAAGCGCGCGGCGGGCGGGAGTCGCTGCGACGCTGCCTTCGCCCCGTGCC
CCGCTCCGCCGCCGCCTCGCGCCGCCCGCCCCGGCTCTGACTGACCGCGTTACTCCCACAGGTGAGCGGG
CGGGACGGCCCTTCTCCTCCGGGCTGTAATTAGCTGAGCAAGAGGTAAGGGTTTAAGGGATGGTTGGTTG
GTGGGGTATTAATGTTTAATTACCTGGAGCACCTGCCTGAAATCACTTTTTTTCAGGTTGGACCGGTGCC
ACCATGTACCCATACGATGTTCCAGATTACGCTTCGCCGAAGAAAAAGCGCAAGGTCGAAGCGTCCGACA
AGAAGTACAGCATCGGCCTGGCCATCGGCACCAACTCTGTGGGCTGGGCCGTGATCACCGACGAGTACAA
GGTGCCCAGCAAGAAATTCAAGGTGCTGGGCAACACCGACCGGCACAGCATCAAGAAGAACCTGATCGGA
GCCCTGCTGTTCGACAGCGGCGAAACAGCCGAGGCCACCCGGCTGAAGAGAACCGCCAGAAGAAGATACA
CCAGACGGAAGAACCGGATCTGCTATCTGCAAGAGATCTTCAGCAACGAGATGGCCAAGGTGGACGACAG
CTTCTTCCACAGACTGGAAGAGTCCTTCCTGGTGGAAGAGGATAAGAAGCACGAGCGGCACCCCATCTTC
GGCAACATCGTGGACGAGGTGGCCTACCACGAGAAGTACCCCACCATCTACCACCTGAGAAAGAAACTGG
TGGACAGCACCGACAAGGCCGACCTGCGGCTGATCTATCTGGCCCTGGCCCACATGATCAAGTTCCGGGG
CCACTTCCTGATCGAGGGCGACCTGAACCCCGACAACAGCGACGTGGACAAGCTGTTCATCCAGCTGGTG
CAGACCTACAACCAGCTGTTCGAGGAAAACCCCATCAACGCCAGCGGCGTGGACGCCAAGGCCATCCTGT
CTGCCAGACTGAGCAAGAGCAGACGGCTGGAAAATCTGATCGCCCAGCTGCCCGGCGAGAAGAAGAATGG
CCTGTTCGGCAACCTGATTGCCCTGAGCCTGGGCCTGACCCCCAACTTCAAGAGCAACTTCGACCTGGCC
GAGGATGCCAAACTGCAGCTGAGCAAGGACACCTACGACGACGACCTGGACAACCTGCTGGCCCAGATCG
GCGACCAGTACGCCGACCTGTTTCTGGCCGCCAAGAACCTGTCCGACGCCATCCTGCTGAGCGACATCCT
GAGAGTGAACACCGAGATCACCAAGGCCCCCCTGAGCGCCTCTATGATCAAGAGATACGACGAGCACCAC
CAGGACCTGACCCTGCTGAAAGCTCTCGTGCGGCAGCAGCTGCCTGAGAAGTACAAAGAGATTTTCTTCG
ACCAGAGCAAGAACGGCTACGCCGGCTACATTGACGGCGGAGCCAGCCAGGAAGAGTTCTACAAGTTCAT
CAAGCCCATCCTGGAAAAGATGGACGGCACCGAGGAACTGCTCGTGAAGCTGAACAGAGAGGACCTGCTG
CGGAAGCAGCGGACCTTCGACAACGGCAGCATCCCCCACCAGATCCACCTGGGAGAGCTGCACGCCATTC
TGCGGCGGCAGGAAGATTTTTACCCATTCCTGAAGGACAACCGGGAAAAGATCGAGAAGATCCTGACCTT
CCGCATCCCCTACTACGTGGGCCCTCTGGCCAGGGGAAACAGCAGATTCGCCTGGATGACCAGAAAGAGC
GAGGAAACCATCACCCCCTGGAACTTCGAGGAAGTGGTGGACAAGGGCGCTTCCGCCCAGAGCTTCATCG
AGCGGATGACCAACTTCGATAAGAACCTGCCCAACGAGAAGGTGCTGCCCAAGCACAGCCTGCTGTACGA
GTACTTCACCGTGTATAACGAGCTGACCAAAGTGAAATACGTGACCGAGGGAATGAGAAAGCCCGCCTTC
CTGAGCGGCGAGCAGAAAAAGGCCATCGTGGACCTGCTGTTCAAGACCAACCGGAAAGTGACCGTGAAGC
AGCTGAAAGAGGACTACTTCAAGAAAATCGAGTGCTTCGACTCCGTGGAAATCTCCGGCGTGGAAGATCG
GTTCAACGCCTCCCTGGGCACATACCACGATCTGCTGAAAATTATCAAGGACAAGGACTTCCTGGACAAT
GAGGAAAACGAGGACATTCTGGAAGATATCGTGCTGACCCTGACACTGTTTGAGGACAGAGAGATGATCG
AGGAACGGCTGAAAACCTATGCCCACCTGTTCGACGACAAAGTGATGAAGCAGCTGAAGCGGCGGAGATA
CACCGGCTGGGGCAGGCTGAGCCGGAAGCTGATCAACGGCATCCGGGACAAGCAGTCCGGCAAGACAATC
CTGGATTTCCTGAAGTCCGACGGCTTCGCCAACAGAAACTTCATGCAGCTGATCCACGACGACAGCCTGA
CCTTTAAAGAGGACATCCAGAAAGCCCAGGTGTCCGGCCAGGGCGATAGCCTGCACGAGCACATTGCCAA
TCTGGCCGGCAGCCCCGCCATTAAGAAGGGCATCCTGCAGACAGTGAAGGTGGTGGACGAGCTCGTGAAA
GTGATGGGCCGGCACAAGCCCGAGAACATCGTGATCGAAATGGCCAGAGAGAACCAGACCACCCAGAAGG
GACAGAAGAACAGCCGCGAGAGAATGAAGCGGATCGAAGAGGGCATCAAAGAGCTGGGCAGCCAGATCCT
GAAAGAACACCCCGTGGAAAACACCCAGCTGCAGAACGAGAAGCTGTACCTGTACTACCTGCAGAATGGG
CGGGATATGTACGTGGACCAGGAACTGGACATCAACCGGCTGTCCGACTACGATGTGGACCATATCGTGC
CTCAGAGCTTTCTGAAGGACGACTCCATCGACAACAAGGTGCTGACCAGAAGCGACAAGAACCGGGGCAA
GAGCGACAACGTGCCCTCCGAAGAGGTCGTGAAGAAGATGAAGAACTACTGGCGGCAGCTGCTGAACGCC
AAGCTGATTACCCAGAGAAAGTTCGACAATCTGACCAAGGCCGAGAGAGGCGGCCTGAGCGAACTGGATA
AGGCCGGCTTCATCAAGAGACAGCTGGTGGAAACCCGGCAGATCACAAAGCACGTGGCACAGATCCTGGA
CTCCCGGATGAACACTAAGTACGACGAGAATGACAAGCTGATCCGGGAAGTGAAAGTGATCACCCTGAAG
TCCAAGCTGGTGTCCGATTTCCGGAAGGATTTCCAGTTTTACAAAGTGCGCGAGATCAACAACTACCACC
ACGCCCACGACGCCTACCTGAACGCCGTCGTGGGAACCGCCCTGATCAAAAAGTACCCTAAGCTGGAAAG
CGAGTTCGTGTACGGCGACTACAAGGTGTACGACGTGCGGAAGATGATCGCCAAGAGCGAGCAGGAAATC
GGCAAGGCTACCGCCAAGTACTTCTTCTACAGCAACATCATGAACTTTTTCAAGACCGAGATTACCCTGG
CCAACGGCGAGATCCGGAAGCGGCCTCTGATCGAGACAAACGGCGAAACCGGGGAGATCGTGTGGGATAA
GGGCCGGGATTTTGCCACCGTGCGGAAAGTGCTGAGCATGCCCCAAGTGAATATCGTGAAAAAGACCGAG
GTGCAGACAGGCGGCTTCAGCAAAGAGTCTATCCTGCCCAAGAGGAACAGCGATAAGCTGATCGCCAGAA
AGAAGGACTGGGACCCTAAGAAGTACGGCGGCTTCGACAGCCCCACCGTGGCCTATTCTGTGCTGGTGGT
GGCCAAAGTGGAAAAGGGCAAGTCCAAGAAACTGAAGAGTGTGAAAGAGCTGCTGGGGATCACCATCATG
GAAAGAAGCAGCTTCGAGAAGAATCCCATCGACTTTCTGGAAGCCAAGGGCTACAAAGAAGTGAAAAAGG
ACCTGATCATCAAGCTGCCTAAGTACTCCCTGTTCGAGCTGGAAAACGGCCGGAAGAGAATGCTGGCCTC
TGCCGGCGAACTGCAGAAGGGAAACGAACTGGCCCTGCCCTCCAAATATGTGAACTTCCTGTACCTGGCC
AGCCACTATGAGAAGCTGAAGGGCTCCCCCGAGGATAATGAGCAGAAACAGCTGTTTGTGGAACAGCACA
AGCACTACCTGGACGAGATCATCGAGCAGATCAGCGAGTTCTCCAAGAGAGTGATCCTGGCCGACGCTAA
TCTGGACAAAGTGCTGTCCGCCTACAACAAGCACCGGGATAAGCCCATCAGAGAGCAGGCCGAGAATATC
ATCCACCTGTTTACCCTGACCAATCTGGGAGCCCCTGCCGCCTTCAAGTACTTTGACACCACCATCGACC
GGAAGAGGTACACCAGCACCAAAGAGGTGCTGGACGCCACCCTGATCCACCAGAGCATCACCGGCCTGTA
CGAGACACGGATCGACCTGTCTCAGCTGGGAGGCGACAGCCCCAAGAAGAAGAGAAAGGTGGAGGCCAGC
TAAGAATTCCTAGAGCTCGCTGATCAGCCTCGACTGTGCCTTCTAGTTGCCAGCCATCTGTTGTTTGCCC
CTCCCCCGTGCCTTCCTTGACCCTGGAAGGTGCCACTCCCACTGTCCTTTCCTAATAAAATGAGGAAATT
GCATCGCATTGTCTGAGTAGGTGTCATTCTATTCTGGGGGGTGGGGTGGGGCAGGACAGCAAGGGGGAGG
ATTGGGAAGAGAATAGCAGGCATGCTGGGGAGCGGCCGCAGGAACCCCTAGTGATGGAGTTGGCCACTCC
CTCTCTGCGCGCTCGCTCGCTCACTGAGGCCGGGCGACCAAAGGTCGCCCGACGCCCGGGCTTTGCCCGG
GCGGCCTCAGTGAGCGAGCGAGCGCGCAGCTGCCTGCAGGGGCGCCTGATGCGGTATTTTCTCCTTACGC
ATCTGTGCGGTATTTCACACCGCATA
[142 nt withheld, positions 5907-6048]
C
[141 nt withheld, positions 6050-6190]
CCTTTGACGTTGGAGTCCACGTTCTTT
[37 nt withheld, positions 6218-6254]
ACCCTATCTCGGGCTATTCTTTTGATTTATAAGGGATTTTGCCGATTTCGGCCTATTGGTTAAAAAATGA
GCTGATTTAACAAAAATTTAACGCGAATTTTAACAAAATATTAACGTTTACAATTTTATGGTGCACTCTC
AGTACAATCTGCTCTGATGCCGCATAGTTAAGCCAGCCCCGACACCCGCCAACACCCGCTGACGCGCCCT
GACGGGCTTGTCTGCTCCCGGCATCCGCTTACAGACAAGCTGTGACCGTCTCCGGGAGCTGCATGTGTCA
GAGGTTTTCACCGTCATCACCGAAACGCGCGAGACGAAAGGGCCTCGTGATACGCCTATTTTTATAGGTT
AATGTCATGATAATAATGGTTTCTTAGACGTCAGGTGGCACTTTTCGGGGAAATGTGCGCGGAACCCCTA
TTTGTTTATTTTTCTAAATACATTCAAATATGTATCCGCTCATGAGACAATAACCCTGATAAATGCTTCA
ATAATATTGAAAAAGGAAGAGTATGAGTATTCAACATTTCCGTGTCGCCCTTATTCCCTTTTTTGCGGCA
TTTTGCCTTCCTGTTTTTGCTCACCCAGAAACGCTGGTGAAAGTAAAAGATGCTGAAGATCAGTTGGGTG
CACGAGTGGGTTACATCGAACTGGATCTCAACAGCGGTAAGATCCTTGAGAGTTTTCGCCCCGAAGAACG
TTTTCCAATGATGAGCACTTTTAAAGTTCTGCTATGTGGCGCGGTATTATCCCGTATTGACGCCGGGCAA
GAGCAACTCGGTCGCCGCATACACTATTCTCAGAATGACTTGGTTGAGTACTCACCAGTCACAGAAAAGC
ATCTTACGGATGGCATGACAGTAAGAGAATTATGCAGTGCTGCCATAACCATGAGTGATAACACTGCGGC
CAACTTACTTCTGACAACGATCGGAGGACCGAAGGAGCTAACCGCTTTTTTGCACAACATGGGGGATCAT
GTAACTCGCCTTGATCGTTGGGAACCGGAGCTGAATGAAGCCATACCAAACGACGAGCGTGACACCACGA
TGCCTGTAGCAATGGCAACAACGTTGCGCAAACTATTAACTGGCGAACTACTTACTCTAGCTTCCCGGCA
ACAATTAATAGACTGGATGGAGGCGGATAAAGTTGCAGGACCACTTCTGCGCTCGGCCCTTCCGGCTGGC
TGGTTTATTGCTGATAAATCTGGAGCCGGTGAGCGTGGAAGCCGCGGTATCATTGCAGCACTGGGGCCAG
ATGGTAAGCCCTCCCGTATCGTAGTTATCTACACGACGGGGAGTCAGGCAACTATGGATGAACGAAATAG
ACAGATCGCTGAGATAGGTGCCTCACTGATTAAGCATTGGTAACTGTCAGACCAAGTTTACTCATATATA
CTTTAGATTGATTTAAAACTTCATTTTTAATTTAAAAGGATCTAGGTGAAGATCCTTTTTGATAATCTCA
TGACCAAAATCCCTTAACGTGAGTTTTCGTTCCACTGAGCGTCAGACCCCGTAGAAAAGATCAAAGGATC
TTCTTGAGATCCTTTTTTTCTGCGCGTAATCTGCTGCTTGCAAACAAAAAAACCACCGCTACCAGCGGTG
GTTTGTTTGCCGGATCAAGAGCTACCAACTCTTTTTCCGAAGGTAACTGGCTTCAGCAGAGCGCAGATAC
CAAATACTGTCCTTCTAGTGTAGCCGTAGTTAGGCCACCACTTCAAGAACTCTGTAGCACCGCCTACATA
CCTCGCTCTGCTAATCCTGTTACCAGTGGCTGCTGCCAGTGGCGATAAGTCGTGTCTTACCGGGTTGGAC
TCAAGACGATAGTTACCGGATAAGGCGCAGCGGTCGGGCTGAACGGGGGGTTCGTGCACACAGCCCAGCT
TGGAGCGAACGACCTACACCGAACTGAGATACCTACAGCGTGAGCTATGAGAAAGCGCCACGCTTCCCGA
AGGGAGAAAGGCGGACAGGTATCCGGTAAGCGGCAGGGTCGGAACAGGAGAGCGCACGAGGGAGCTTCCA
GGGGGAAACGCCTGGTATCTTTATAGTCCTGTCGGGTTTCGCCACCTCTGACTTGAGCGTCGATTTTTGT
GATGCTCGTCAGGGGGGCGGAGCCTATGGAAAAACGCCAGCAACGCGGCCTTTTTACGGTTCCTGGCCTT
TTGCTGGCCTTTTGCTCACATGT
Features (pLannotate 1.2.2; 18 found; start..end, strand, type, name):
      1..241     +  promoter       U6 promoter: RNA polymerase III promoter for human U6 snRNA
    289..356     +  misc_RNA       tracrRNA (fragment): trans-activating CRISPR RNA for the Streptococcus pyogenes CRISPR/Cas9 system
    363..406     +  misc_RNA       gRNA scaffold (fragment): guide RNA scaffold for the Streptococcus pyogenes CRISPR/Cas9 system
    453..738     +  enhancer       CMV enhancer: human cytomegalovirus immediate early enhancer; contains an 18-bp deletion relative to the standard CMV enhancer
    740..1017    +  promoter       chicken β-actin promoter: No description available
   1018..1246    +  intron         hybrid intron: hybrid between chicken β-actin (CBA) and minute virus of mice (MMV) introns (Gray et al., 2011)
   1267..1294    +  CDS            3xHA (fragment): three tandem HA epitope tags
   1327..3042    +  CDS            Cas9(N): N-terminal portion of Streptococcus pyogenes Cas9 (Zetsche et al., 2015)
   2929..5427    +  CDS            Cas9(C): C-terminal portion of Streptococcus pyogenes Cas9 (Zetsche et al., 2015)
   5494..5605    +  polyA_signal   bGH poly(A) signal: bovine growth hormone polyadenylation signal
   5710..5850    +  repeat_region  AAV2 ITR: inverted terminal repeat of adeno-associated virus serotype 2 inverted
   5855..5906    -  misc_feature   bom (fragment): basis of mobility region from pBR322
   5925..6305    +  rep_origin     M13 ori (sequence partly withheld): M13 bacteriophage origin of replication; arrow indicates direction of (+) strand synthesis
   6381..6430    -  misc_feature   bom (fragment): basis of mobility region from pBR322
   6532..6567    -  CDS            rop (fragment): Rop protein, which maintains plasmids at low copy number; rop
   6662..6766    +  promoter       AmpR promoter: bla
   6767..7627    +  CDS            AmpR: β-lactamase; bla; confers resistance to ampicillin, carbenicillin, and related antibiotics
   7798..8386    +  rep_origin     ori: high-copy-number ColE1/pMB1/pBR322/pUC origin of replication
