>Addgene plasmid #122328 | px335-sgRNA-EF(Cas9n)-Kdm1a-R | addgene full sequence | sequence record 238445 | Addgene NGS Result
GAGGGCCTATTTCCCATGATTCCTTCATATTTGCATATACGATACAAGGCTGTTAGAGAGATAATTGGAA
TTAATTTGACTGTAAACACAAAGATATTAGTACAAAATACGTGACGTAGAAAGTAATAATTTCTTGGGTA
GTTTGCAGTTTTAAAATTATGTTTTAAAATGGACTATCATATGCTTACCGTAACTTGAAAGTATTTCGAT
TTCTTGGCTTTATATATCTTGTGGAAAGGACGAAACACCGTTCTGAACAGAGAGATCCAAGTTTAAGAGC
TATGCTGGAAACAGCATAGCAAGTTTAAATAAGGCTAGTCCGTTATCAACTTGAAAAAGTGGCACCGAGT
CGGTGCTTTTTTGTTTTAGAGCTAGAAATAGCAAGTTAAAATAAGGCTAGTCCGTTTTTAGCGCGTGCGC
CAATTCTGCAGACAAATGGCTCTAGAGGTACCCGTTACATAACTTACGGTAAATGGCCCGCCTGGCTGAC
CGCCCAACGACCCCCGCCCATTGACGTCAATAGTAACGCCAATAGGGACTTTCCATTGACGTCAATGGGT
GGAGTATTTACGGTAAACTGCCCACTTGGCAGTACATCAAGTGTATCATATGCCAAGTACGCCCCCTATT
GACGTCAATGACGGTAAATGGCCCGCCTGGCATTGTGCCCAGTACATGACCTTATGGGACTTTCCTACTT
GGCAGTACATCTACGTATTAGTCATCGCTATTACCATGGTCGAGGTGAGCCCCACGTTCTGCTTCACTCT
CCCCATCTCCCCCCCCTCCCCACCCCCAATTTTGTATTTATTTATTTTTTAATTATTTTGTGCAGCGATG
GGGGCGGGGGGGGGGGGGGGGCGCGCGCCAGGCGGGGCGGGGGGGGGGGGGGGGGGGGGGGGGGGGGGGG
GGGGGGGGGCGGCGGCAGCCAATCAGAGCGGCGCGCTCCGAAAGTTTCCTTTTATGGCGAGGCGGCGGCG
GCGGCGGCCCTATAAAAAGCGAAGCGCGCGGCGGGCGGGAGTCGCTGCGCGCTGCCTTCGCCCCGTGCCC
CGCTCCGCCGCCGCCTCGCGCCGCCCGCCCCGGCTCTGACTGACCGCGTTACTCCCACAGGTGAGCGGGC
GGGACGGCCCTTCTCCTCCGGGCTGTAATTAGCTGAGCAAGAGGTAAGGGTTTAAGGGATGGTTGGTTGG
TGGGGTATTAATGTTTAATTACCTGGAGCACCTGCCTGAAATCACTTTTTTTCAGGTTGGACCGGTGCCA
CCATGTACCCATACGATGTTCCAGATTACGCTTCGCCGAAGAAAAAGCGCAAGGTCGAAGCGTCCGACAA
GAAGTACAGCATCGGCCTGGCCATCGGCACCAACTCTGTGGGCTGGGCCGTGATCACCGACGAGTACAAG
GTGCCCAGCAAGAAATTCAAGGTGCTGGGCAACACCGACCGGCACAGCATCAAGAAGAACCTGATCGGAG
CCCTGCTGTTCGACAGCGGCGAAACAGCCGAGGCCACCCGGCTGAAGAGAACCGCCAGAAGAAGATACAC
CAGACGGAAGAACCGGATCTGCTATCTGCAAGAGATCTTCAGCAACGAGATGGCCAAGGTGGACGACAGC
TTCTTCCACAGACTGGAAGAGTCCTTCCTGGTGGAAGAGGATAAGAAGCACGAGCGGCACCCCATCTTCG
GCAACATCGTGGACGAGGTGGCCTACCACGAGAAGTACCCCACCATCTACCACCTGAGAAAGAAACTGGT
GGACAGCACCGACAAGGCCGACCTGCGGCTGATCTATCTGGCCCTGGCCCACATGATCAAGTTCCGGGGC
CACTTCCTGATCGAGGGCGACCTGAACCCCGACAACAGCGACGTGGACAAGCTGTTCATCCAGCTGGTGC
AGACCTACAACCAGCTGTTCGAGGAAAACCCCATCAACGCCAGCGGCGTGGACGCCAAGGCCATCCTGTC
TGCCAGACTGAGCAAGAGCAGACGGCTGGAAAATCTGATCGCCCAGCTGCCCGGCGAGAAGAAGAATGGC
CTGTTCGGCAACCTGATTGCCCTGAGCCTGGGCCTGACCCCCAACTTCAAGAGCAACTTCGACCTGGCCG
AGGATGCCAAACTGCAGCTGAGCAAGGACACCTACGACGACGACCTGGACAACCTGCTGGCCCAGATCGG
CGACCAGTACGCCGACCTGTTTCTGGCCGCCAAGAACCTGTCCGACGCCATCCTGCTGAGCGACATCCTG
AGAGTGAACACCGAGATCACCAAGGCCCCCCTGAGCGCCTCTATGATCAAGAGATACGACGAGCACCACC
AGGACCTGACCCTGCTGAAAGCTCTCGTGCGGCAGCAGCTGCCTGAGAAGTACAAAGAGATTTTCTTCGA
CCAGAGCAAGAACGGCTACGCCGGCTACATTGACGGCGGAGCCAGCCAGGAAGAGTTCTACAAGTTCATC
AAGCCCATCCTGGAAAAGATGGACGGCACCGAGGAACTGCTCGTGAAGCTGAACAGAGAGGACCTGCTGC
GGAAGCAGCGGACCTTCGACAACGGCAGCATCCCCCACCAGATCCACCTGGGAGAGCTGCACGCCATTCT
GCGGCGGCAGGAAGATTTTTACCCATTCCTGAAGGACAACCGGGAAAAGATCGAGAAGATCCTGACCTTC
CGCATCCCCTACTACGTGGGCCCTCTGGCCAGGGGAAACAGCAGATTCGCCTGGATGACCAGAAAGAGCG
AGGAAACCATCACCCCCTGGAACTTCGAGGAAGTGGTGGACAAGGGCGCTTCCGCCCAGAGCTTCATCGA
GCGGATGACCAACTTCGATAAGAACCTGCCCAACGAGAAGGTGCTGCCCAAGCACAGCCTGCTGTACGAG
TACTTCACCGTGTATAACGAGCTGACCAAAGTGAAATACGTGACCGAGGGAATGAGAAAGCCCGCCTTCC
TGAGCGGCGAGCAGAAAAAGGCCATCGTGGACCTGCTGTTCAAGACCAACCGGAAAGTGACCGTGAAGCA
GCTGAAAGAGGACTACTTCAAGAAAATCGAGTGCTTCGACTCCGTGGAAATCTCCGGCGTGGAAGATCGG
TTCAACGCCTCCCTGGGCACATACCACGATCTGCTGAAAATTATCAAGGACAAGGACTTCCTGGACAATG
AGGAAAACGAGGACATTCTGGAAGATATCGTGCTGACCCTGACACTGTTTGAGGACAGAGAGATGATCGA
GGAACGGCTGAAAACCTATGCCCACCTGTTCGACGACAAAGTGATGAAGCAGCTGAAGCGGCGGAGATAC
ACCGGCTGGGGCAGGCTGAGCCGGAAGCTGATCAACGGCATCCGGGACAAGCAGTCCGGCAAGACAATCC
TGGATTTCCTGAAGTCCGACGGCTTCGCCAACAGAAACTTCATGCAGCTGATCCACGACGACAGCCTGAC
CTTTAAAGAGGACATCCAGAAAGCCCAGGTGTCCGGCCAGGGCGATAGCCTGCACGAGCACATTGCCAAT
CTGGCCGGCAGCCCCGCCATTAAGAAGGGCATCCTGCAGACAGTGAAGGTGGTGGACGAGCTCGTGAAAG
TGATGGGCCGGCACAAGCCCGAGAACATCGTGATCGAAATGGCCAGAGAGAACCAGACCACCCAGAAGGG
ACAGAAGAACAGCCGCGAGAGAATGAAGCGGATCGAAGAGGGCATCAAAGAGCTGGGCAGCCAGATCCTG
AAAGAACACCCCGTGGAAAACACCCAGCTGCAGAACGAGAAGCTGTACCTGTACTACCTGCAGAATGGGC
GGGATATGTACGTGGACCAGGAACTGGACATCAACCGGCTGTCCGACTACGATGTGGACCATATCGTGCC
TCAGAGCTTTCTGAAGGACGACTCCATCGACAACAAGGTGCTGACCAGAAGCGACAAGAACCGGGGCAAG
AGCGACAACGTGCCCTCCGAAGAGGTCGTGAAGAAGATGAAGAACTACTGGCGGCAGCTGCTGAACGCCA
AGCTGATTACCCAGAGAAAGTTCGACAATCTGACCAAGGCCGAGAGAGGCGGCCTGAGCGAACTGGATAA
GGCCGGCTTCATCAAGAGACAGCTGGTGGAAACCCGGCAGATCACAAAGCACGTGGCACAGATCCTGGAC
TCCCGGATGAACACTAAGTACGACGAGAATGACAAGCTGATCCGGGAAGTGAAAGTGATCACCCTGAAGT
CCAAGCTGGTGTCCGATTTCCGGAAGGATTTCCAGTTTTACAAAGTGCGCGAGATCAACAACTACCACCA
CGCCCACGACGCCTACCTGAACGCCGTCGTGGGAACCGCCCTGATCAAAAAGTACCCTAAGCTGGAAAGC
GAGTTCGTGTACGGCGACTACAAGGTGTACGACGTGCGGAAGATGATCGCCAAGAGCGAGCAGGAAATCG
GCAAGGCTACCGCCAAGTACTTCTTCTACAGCAACATCATGAACTTTTTCAAGACCGAGATTACCCTGGC
CAACGGCGAGATCCGGAAGCGGCCTCTGATCGAGACAAACGGCGAAACCGGGGAGATCGTGTGGGATAAG
GGCCGGGATTTTGCCACCGTGCGGAAAGTGCTGAGCATGCCCCAAGTGAATATCGTGAAAAAGACCGAGG
TGCAGACAGGCGGCTTCAGCAAAGAGTCTATCCTGCCCAAGAGGAACAGCGATAAGCTGATCGCCAGAAA
GAAGGACTGGGACCCTAAGAAGTACGGCGGCTTCGACAGCCCCACCGTGGCCTATTCTGTGCTGGTGGTG
GCCAAAGTGGAAAAGGGCAAGTCCAAGAAACTGAAGAGTGTGAAAGAGCTGCTGGGGATCACCATCATGG
AAAGAAGCAGCTTCGAGAAGAATCCCATCGACTTTCTGGAAGCCAAGGGCTACAAAGAAGTGAAAAAGGA
CCTGATCATCAAGCTGCCTAAGTACTCCCTGTTCGAGCTGGAAAACGGCCGGAAGAGAATGCTGGCCTCT
GCCGGCGAACTGCAGAAGGGAAACGAACTGGCCCTGCCCTCCAAATATGTGAACTTCCTGTACCTGGCCA
GCCACTATGAGAAGCTGAAGGGCTCCCCCGAGGATAATGAGCAGAAACAGCTGTTTGTGGAACAGCACAA
GCACTACCTGGACGAGATCATCGAGCAGATCAGCGAGTTCTCCAAGAGAGTGATCCTGGCCGACGCTAAT
CTGGACAAAGTGCTGTCCGCCTACAACAAGCACCGGGATAAGCCCATCAGAGAGCAGGCCGAGAATATCA
TCCACCTGTTTACCCTGACCAATCTGGGAGCCCCTGCCGCCTTCAAGTACTTTGACACCACCATCGACCG
GAAGAGGTACACCAGCACCAAAGAGGTGCTGGACGCCACCCTGATCCACCAGAGCATCACCGGCCTGTAC
GAGACACGGATCGACCTGTCTCAGCTGGGAGGCGACAGCCCCAAGAAGAAGAGAAAGGTGGAGGCCAGCT
AAGAATTCCTAGAGCTCGCTGATCAGCCTCGACTGTGCCTTCTAGTTGCCAGCCATCTGTTGTTTGCCCC
TCCCCCGTGCCTTCCTTGACCCTGGAAGGTGCCACTCCCACTGTCCTTTCCTAATAAAATGAGGAAATTG
CATCGCATTGTCTGAGTAGGTGTCATTCTATTCTGGGGGGTGGGGTGGGGCAGGACAGCAAGGGGGAGGA
TTGGGAAGAGAATAGCAGGCATGCTGGGGAGCGGCCGCAGGAACCCCTAGTGATGGAGTTGGCCACTCCC
TCTCTGCGCGCTCGCTCGCTCACTGAGGCCGGGCGACCAAAGGTCGCCCGACGCCCGGGCTTTGCCCGGG
CGGCCTCAGTGAGCGAGCGAGCGCGCAGCTGCCTGCAGGGGCGCCTGATGCGGTATTTTCTCCTTACGCA
TCTGTGCGGTATTTCACACCGCATA
[95 nt withheld, positions 5906-6000]
T
[46 nt withheld, positions 6002-6047]
C
[141 nt withheld, positions 6049-6189]
CCTTTGACGTTGGAGTCCACGTTCTTT
[37 nt withheld, positions 6217-6253]
ACTCTATCTCGGGCTATTCTTTTGATTTATAAGGGATTTTGCCGATTTCGGTCTATTGGTTAAAAAATGA
GCTGATTTAACAAAAATTTAACGCGAATTTTAACAAAATATTAACGTTTACAATTTTATGGTGCACTCTC
AGTACAATCTGCTCTGATGCCGCATAGTTAAGCCAGCCCCGACACCCGCCAACACCCGCTGACGCGCCCT
GACGGGCTTGTCTGCTCCCGGCATCCGCTTACAGACAAGCTGTGACCGTCTCCGGGAGCTGCATGTGTCA
GAGGTTTTCACCGTCATCACCGAAACGCGCGAGACGAAAGGGCCTCGTGATACGCCTATTTTTATAGGTT
AATGTCATGATAATAATGGTTTCTTAGACGTCAGGTGGCACTTTTCGGGGAAATGTGCGCGGAACCCCTA
TTTGTTTATTTTTCTAAATACATTCAAATATGTATCCGCTCATGAGACAATAACCCTGATAAATGCTTCA
ATAATATTGAAAAAGGAAGAGTATGAGTATTCAACATTTCCGTGTCGCCCTTATTCCCTTTTTTGCGGCA
TTTTGCCTTCCTGTTTTTGCTCACCCAGAAACGCTGGTGAAAGTAAAAGATGCTGAAGATCAGTTGGGTG
CACGAGTGGGTTACATCGAACTGGATCTCAACAGCGGTAAGATCCTTGAGAGTTTTCGCCCCGAAGAACG
TTTTCCAATGATGAGCACTTTTAAAGTTCTGCTATGTGGCGCGGTATTATCCCGTATTGACGCCGGGCAA
GAGCAACTCGGTCGCCGCATACACTATTCTCAGAATGACTTGGTTGAGTACTCACCAGTCACAGAAAAGC
ATCTTACGGATGGCATGACAGTAAGAGAATTATGCAGTGCTGCCATAACCATGAGTGATAACACTGCGGC
CAACTTACTTCTGACAACGATCGGAGGACCGAAGGAGCTAACCGCTTTTTTGCACAACATGGGGGATCAT
GTAACTCGCCTTGATCGTTGGGAACCGGAGCTGAATGAAGCCATACCAAACGACGAGCGTGACACCACGA
TGCCTGTAGCAATGGCAACAACGTTGCGCAAACTATTAACTGGCGAACTACTTACTCTAGCTTCCCGGCA
ACAATTAATAGACTGGATGGAGGCGGATAAAGTTGCAGGACCACTTCTGCGCTCGGCCCTTCCGGCTGGC
TGGTTTATTGCTGATAAATCTGGAGCCGGTGAGCGTGGAAGCCGCGGTATCATTGCAGCACTGGGGCCAG
ATGGTAAGCCCTCCCGTATCGTAGTTATCTACACGACGGGGAGTCAGGCAACTATGGATGAACGAAATAG
ACAGATCGCTGAGATAGGTGCCTCACTGATTAAGCATTGGTAACTGTCAGACCAAGTTTACTCATATATA
CTTTAGATTGATTTAAAACTTCATTTTTAATTTAAAAGGATCTAGGTGAAGATCCTTTTTGATAATCTCA
TGACCAAAATCCCTTAACGTGAGTTTTCGTTCCACTGAGCGTCAGACCCCGTAGAAAAGATCAAAGGATC
TTCTTGAGATCCTTTTTTTCTGCGCGTAATCTGCTGCTTGCAAACAAAAAAACCACCGCTACCAGCGGTG
GTTTGTTTGCCGGATCAAGAGCTACCAACTCTTTTTCCGAAGGTAACTGGCTTCAGCAGAGCGCAGATAC
CAAATACTGTTCTTCTAGTGTAGCCGTAGTTAGGCCACCACTTCAAGAACTCTGTAGCACCGCCTACATA
CCTCGCTCTGCTAATCCTGTTACCAGTGGCTGCTGCCAGTGGCGATAAGTCGTGTCTTACCGGGTTGGAC
TCAAGACGATAGTTACCGGATAAGGCGCAGCGGTCGGGCTGAACGGGGGGTTCGTGCACACAGCCCAGCT
TGGAGCGAACGACCTACACCGAACTGAGATACCTACAGCGTGAGCTATGAGAAAGCGCCACGCTTCCCGA
AGGGAGAAAGGCGGACAGGTATCCGGTAAGCGGCAGGGTCGGAACAGGAGAGCGCACGAGGGAGCTTCCA
GGGGGAAACGCCTGGTATCTTTATAGTCCTGTCGGGTTTCGCCACCTCTGACTTGAGCGTCGATTTTTGT
GATGCTCGTCAGGGGGGCGGAGCCTATGGAAAAACGCCAGCAACGCGGCCTTTTTACGGTTCCTGGCCTT
TTGCTGGCCTTTTGCTCACATGT
Features (pLannotate 1.2.2; 18 found; start..end, strand, type, name):
      1..241     +  promoter       U6 promoter: RNA polymerase III promoter for human U6 snRNA
    289..356     +  misc_RNA       tracrRNA (fragment): trans-activating CRISPR RNA for the Streptococcus pyogenes CRISPR/Cas9 system
    363..406     +  misc_RNA       gRNA scaffold (fragment): guide RNA scaffold for the Streptococcus pyogenes CRISPR/Cas9 system
    453..738     +  enhancer       CMV enhancer: human cytomegalovirus immediate early enhancer; contains an 18-bp deletion relative to the standard CMV enhancer
    740..1017    +  promoter       chicken β-actin promoter: No description available
   1018..1245    +  intron         hybrid intron: hybrid between chicken β-actin (CBA) and minute virus of mice (MMV) introns (Gray et al., 2011)
   1266..1293    +  CDS            3xHA (fragment): three tandem HA epitope tags
   1326..3041    +  CDS            Cas9(N): N-terminal portion of Streptococcus pyogenes Cas9 (Zetsche et al., 2015)
   2928..5426    +  CDS            Cas9(C): C-terminal portion of Streptococcus pyogenes Cas9 (Zetsche et al., 2015)
   5493..5604    +  polyA_signal   bGH poly(A) signal: bovine growth hormone polyadenylation signal
   5709..5849    +  repeat_region  AAV2 ITR: inverted terminal repeat of adeno-associated virus serotype 2 inverted
   5854..5905    -  misc_feature   bom (fragment): basis of mobility region from pBR322
   5924..6379    +  rep_origin     f1 ori (sequence partly withheld): f1 bacteriophage origin of replication; arrow indicates direction of (+) strand synthesis
   6380..6429    -  misc_feature   bom (fragment): basis of mobility region from pBR322
   6531..6566    -  CDS            rop (fragment): Rop protein, which maintains plasmids at low copy number; rop
   6661..6765    +  promoter       AmpR promoter: bla
   6766..7626    +  CDS            AmpR: β-lactamase; bla; confers resistance to ampicillin, carbenicillin, and related antibiotics
   7797..8385    +  rep_origin     ori: high-copy-number ColE1/pMB1/pBR322/pUC origin of replication
