[The description below was written by a language model from this plasmid's Addgene catalogue record and pLannotate feature annotations shown in this document.]
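Description:
px335-sgRNA-EF(Cas9n)-Kdm1a-R is a mammalian expression plasmid of about 8.4 kb, built on the px335 backbone, that delivers both components of a Streptococcus pyogenes CRISPR nickase system from one molecule. It is propagated in E. coli as a high-copy plasmid through a ColE1/pUC-type origin and selected with ampicillin via the bla gene. An f1/M13 phage origin is also annotated, along with small pBR322-derived bom and rop fragments. A single AAV2 inverted terminal repeat lies downstream of the Cas9 cassette. With only one ITR annotated, it is best read as a backbone remnant, not evidence of a packageable AAV genome. No mammalian selection marker appears in the feature tables.

The human U6 RNA polymerase III promoter drives a single guide RNA whose 20-nt spacer targets mouse Kdm1a. The spacer was inserted between BbsI sites that were destroyed in cloning. The depositor replaced the standard scaffold with the optimized sgRNA(F+E) design, which probably explains why the annotation software recognises the scaffold only as tracrRNA and gRNA scaffold fragments. A second cassette uses a CMV enhancer, chicken β-actin promoter and hybrid intron to express Cas9, terminated by a bGH polyadenylation signal. The coding region is annotated as overlapping N- and C-terminal Cas9 portions that together form one continuous reading frame, preceded by a short match to an HA epitope tag. The nickase identity comes from the catalogue entry, since the inactivating mutation is not itself annotated.

Because a nickase cuts only one DNA strand, such plasmids are usually used in pairs with offset guides. The "-R" suffix suggests this is one member of such a pair, though the record does not say so. The associated work concerns transcriptional bursting in mouse embryonic stem cells. The depositor and sequencing-derived records differ by one nucleotide and give essentially the same annotations.
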