Addgene plasmid #122328: px335-sgRNA-EF(Cas9n)-Kdm1a-R
Purpose: Expresses sgRNA targeting mouse Kdm1a and Cas9 nickase in mammalian cells
Depositing lab: Hiroshi Ochiai. Depositing organization: Hiroshima University. Publication: Genome-wide kinetic properties of transcriptional bursting in mouse embryonic stem cells. Ochiai H, Hayashi T, Umeda M, Yoshimura M, Harada A, Shimizu Y, Nakano K, Saitoh N, Liu Z, Yamamoto T, Okamura T, Ohkawa Y, Kimura H, Nikaido I. Sci Adv. 2020 Jun 17;6(25):eaaz6699. doi: 10.1126/sciadv.aaz6699. eCollection 2020 Jun. PubMed 32596448.
Backbone
  Vector backbone: px335
  Backbone size w/o insert (bp): 8427
  Total vector size (bp): 8447
  Modifications to backbone: We applied an optimized sgRNA design (sgRNA(F+E)) (Chen et al., Cell, 2013)
  Vector type: Mammalian Expression
Growth in bacteria
  Bacterial resistance: Ampicillin, 100 μg/mL
  Growth temperature: 37°C
  Growth strain: DH5alpha
  Copy number: High Copy
Gene/Insert
  Gene/Insert name: sgRNA for mouse Kdm1a
  gRNA/shRNA sequence: TTCTGAACAGAGAGATCCAA
  Species: Synthetic
  Cloning method: Restriction Enzyme; 5′ cloning site BbsI (destroyed during cloning); 3′ cloning site BbsI (destroyed during cloning)
  Sequencing primers: 5′ LKO1_5_primer
Terms and licenses: Academic/Nonprofit Terms; Industry Terms: Not Available to Industry
How to cite: px335-sgRNA-EF(Cas9n)-Kdm1a-R was a gift from Hiroshi Ochiai (Addgene plasmid # 122328 ; http://n2t.net/addgene:122328 ; RRID:Addgene_122328)
